Addgene plasmid #158104: pJWK_VD_03
Purpose: CaV1.2 5'UTR luciferase reporter
Depositing lab: Ted Dawson. Depositing organization: Johns Hopkins University and School of Medicine. Publication: Defects in mRNA Translation in LRRK2-Mutant hiPSC-Derived Dopaminergic Neurons Lead to Dysregulated Calcium Homeostasis. Kim JW, Yin X, Jhaldiyal A, Khan MR, Martin I, Xie Z, Perez-Rosello T, Kumar M, Abalde-Atristain L, Xu J, Chen L, Eacker SM, Surmeier DJ, Ingolia NT, Dawson TM, Dawson VL. Cell Stem Cell. 2020 Oct 1;27(4):633-645.e7. doi: 10.1016/j.stem.2020.08.002. Epub 2020 Aug 25. PubMed 32846140.
Backbone
  Vector backbone: pGL4.53(luc2/PGK)
  Backbone manufacturer: Promega
  Backbone size w/o insert (bp): 4716
  Total vector size (bp): 5033
  Vector type: Mammalian Expression, Luciferase
Growth in bacteria
  Bacterial resistance: Ampicillin, 100 μg/mL
  Growth temperature: 37°C
  Growth strain: DH5alpha
  Copy number: Unknown
Gene/Insert
  Gene/Insert name: 5'UTR of CACNA1C (uc009zdu.1)
  Species: H. sapiens (human)
  Insert size (bp): 313
  GenBank ID: uc009zdu.1
  Promoter: PGK
  Entrez Gene: CACNA1C (a.k.a. CACH2, CACN2, CACNA1C-IT2, CACNL1A1, CCHL1A1, CaV1.2, LQT8, NEDHLSS, TS, TS. LQT8)
  Cloning method: Gateway Cloning
  Sequencing primers: 5′ AAACGGAAGCCGCACGTC
Terms and licenses: Academic/Nonprofit Terms; Industry Terms: Not Available to Industry
How to cite: pJWK_VD_03 was a gift from Ted Dawson (Addgene plasmid # 158104 ; http://n2t.net/addgene:158104 ; RRID:Addgene_158104)
