[The description below was written by a language model from this plasmid's Addgene catalogue record and pLannotate feature annotations shown in this document.]
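Description:
pJWK_VD_03 is a mammalian luciferase reporter plasmid of about 5.0 kb built on Promega's pGL4.53(luc2/PGK) backbone. It is designed to measure how the 5′ untranslated region of the human CACNA1C transcript, which encodes the L-type calcium channel CaV1.2, affects reporter expression. The plasmid is propagated in E. coli through a high-copy ColE1/pUC-type origin and selected with ampicillin via the β-lactamase gene. The record lists no mammalian selection marker, which suits transient transfection assays.

The expression unit is driven by the human phosphoglycerate kinase 1 (PGK) promoter and ends in an SV40 polyadenylation signal. The reporter is luc2, the synthetic firefly luciferase coding sequence. According to the catalogue, the 313 bp CACNA1C 5′UTR was introduced by Gateway cloning. The feature table does not annotate this insert, but it leaves an unannotated gap of roughly 350 bp between the promoter and the luciferase start, consistent with the UTR lying there so that it forms the leader of the luciferase mRNA. A synthetic poly(A) signal and an RNA polymerase II pause site from the human α2-globin gene lie upstream of the promoter; these standard pGL4 elements limit read-through transcription from the backbone and so reduce background signal. The short large T antigen and tetracycline-resistance fragments in the table appear to be non-functional remnants of backbone sequence.

Because the promoter is constitutive, luciferase output from this construct is intended to report UTR-dependent effects on the mRNA. The associated study concerns defective mRNA translation and calcium dysregulation in LRRK2-mutant human iPSC-derived dopaminergic neurons.
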