Features (pLannotate 1.2.2; 10 found; start..end, strand, type, name):
     32..541     +  promoter       hPGK promoter: human phosphoglycerate kinase 1 promoter
    894..2546    +  CDS            luciferase: firefly luciferase synthetic luc2 version of the luciferase gene
   2587..2708    -  polyA_signal   SV40 poly(A) signal: SV40 polyadenylation signal
   2731..2799    -  CDS            large T antigen (fragment): large T antigen from SV40 (simian virus 40)
   2815..2947    +  CDS            TcR (fragment): tetracycline efflux protein; tet; confers resistance to tetracycline
   3127..3715    -  rep_origin     ori: high-copy-number ColE1/pMB1/pBR322/pUC origin of replication
   3915..4775    -  CDS            AmpR: β-lactamase confers resistance to ampicillin, carbenicillin, and related antibiotics
   4776..4817    -  promoter       AmpR promoter (fragment): bla
   4880..4928    +  polyA_signal   poly(A) signal: synthetic polyadenylation signal
   4942..5033    +  misc_feature   pause site: RNA polymerase II transcriptional pause signal from the human α2 globin gene
>Addgene plasmid #158104 | pJWK_VD_03 | addgene full sequence | sequence record 308750 | Addgene NGS Result
GGCCTAACTGGCCGGTACCTGAGTCTTCCACGGGGTTGGGGTTGCGCCTTTTCCAAGGCAGCCCTGGGTT
TGCGCAGGGACGCGGCTGCTCTGGGCGTGGTTCCGGGAAACGCAGCGGCGCCGACCCTGGGTCTCGCACA
TTCTTCACGTCCGTTCGCAGCGTCACCCGGATCTTCGCCGCTACCCTTGTGGGCCCCCCGGCGACGCTTC
CTCGTCCGCCCCTAAGTCGGGAAGGTTCCTTGCGGTTCGCGGCGTGCCGGACGTGACAAACGGAAGCCGC
ACGTCTCACTAGTACCCTCGCAGACGGACAGCGCCAGGGAGCAATGGCAGCGCGCCGACCGCGATGGGCT
GTGGCCAATAGCGGCTGCTCAGCAGGGCGCGCCGAGAGCAGCGGCCGGGAAGGGGCGGTGCGGGAGGCGG
GGTGTGGGGCGGTAGTGTGGGCCCTGTTCCTGCCCGCGCGGTGTTCCGCATTCTGCAAGCCTCCGGAGCG
CACGTCGGCAGTCGGCTCCCTCGTTGACCGAATCACCGACCTCTCTCCCCAAAGCTTGGCAATCCGGTAC
TGTTGGTAAAGCCACCAAGGTTATTTTTTCAAATGGTGTAGCCGCCGGAGGTGCGGTGCTCAGTTCTTGG
AAGGGGCCCGGATGTACTGAGGATGCGTTACAGTTTCACTCGAGGAGGCAGTAGTGGAAAGGAGCAGTTT
TTGGGGTTTGATGCCATAATGGGAATCAGGTAATCGTCGGCGGGGAAGAAGAAACGCTGCAGACCACGGC
TTCCTCGAATCTTGCGCGAAAGCCGCCGGCCTCGGAGGAGGGATTAATCCAGACCCGCCGGGGGGTGTTT
TCACATTTCTTCCTCTTCGTGGCTGCTCCTCCTATTAAAACCATTTTTGGTCCATGGAAGATGCCAAAAA
CATTAAGAAGGGCCCAGCGCCATTCTACCCACTCGAAGACGGGACCGCCGGCGAGCAGCTGCACAAAGCC
ATGAAGCGCTACGCCCTGGTGCCCGGCACCATCGCCTTTACCGACGCACATATCGAGGTGGACATTACCT
ACGCCGAGTACTTCGAGATGAGCGTTCGGCTGGCAGAAGCTATGAAGCGCTATGGGCTGAATACAAACCA
TCGGATCGTGGTGTGCAGCGAGAATAGCTTGCAGTTCTTCATGCCCGTGTTGGGTGCCCTGTTCATCGGT
GTGGCTGTGGCCCCAGCTAACGACATCTACAACGAGCGCGAGCTGCTGAACAGCATGGGCATCAGCCAGC
CCACCGTCGTATTCGTGAGCAAGAAAGGGCTGCAAAAGATCCTCAACGTGCAAAAGAAGCTACCGATCAT
ACAAAAGATCATCATCATGGATAGCAAGACCGACTACCAGGGCTTCCAAAGCATGTACACCTTCGTGACT
TCCCATTTGCCACCCGGCTTCAACGAGTACGACTTCGTGCCCGAGAGCTTCGACCGGGACAAAACCATCG
CCCTGATCATGAACAGTAGTGGCAGTACCGGATTGCCCAAGGGCGTAGCCCTACCGCACCGCACCGCTTG
TGTCCGATTCAGTCATGCCCGCGACCCCATCTTCGGCAACCAGATCATCCCCGACACCGCTATCCTCAGC
GTGGTGCCATTTCACCACGGCTTCGGCATGTTCACCACGCTGGGCTACTTGATCTGCGGCTTTCGGGTCG
TGCTCATGTACCGCTTCGAGGAGGAGCTATTCTTGCGCAGCTTGCAAGACTATAAGATTCAATCTGCCCT
GCTGGTGCCCACACTATTTAGCTTCTTCGCTAAGAGCACTCTCATCGACAAGTACGACCTAAGCAACTTG
CACGAGATCGCCAGCGGCGGGGCGCCGCTCAGCAAGGAGGTAGGTGAGGCCGTGGCCAAACGCTTCCACC
TACCAGGCATCCGCCAGGGCTACGGCCTGACAGAAACAACCAGCGCCATTCTGATCACCCCCGAAGGGGA
CGACAAGCCTGGCGCAGTAGGCAAGGTGGTGCCCTTCTTCGAGGCTAAGGTGGTGGACTTGGACACCGGT
AAGACACTGGGTGTGAACCAGCGCGGCGAGCTGTGCGTCCGTGGCCCCATGATCATGAGCGGCTACGTTA
ACAACCCCGAGGCTACAAACGCTCTCATCGACAAGGACGGCTGGCTGCACAGCGGCGACATCGCCTACTG
GGACGAGGACGAGCACTTCTTCATCGTGGACCGGCTGAAGAGCCTGATCAAATACAAGGGCTACCAGGTA
GCCCCAGCCGAACTGGAGAGCATCCTGCTGCAACACCCCAACATCTTCGACGCCGGGGTCGCCGGCCTGC
CCGACGACGATGCCGGCGAGCTGCCCGCCGCAGTCGTCGTGCTGGAACACGGTAAAACCATGACCGAGAA
GGAGATCGTGGACTATGTGGCCAGCCAGGTTACAACCGCCAAGAAGCTGCGCGGTGGTGTTGTGTTCGTG
GACGAGGTGCCTAAAGGACTGACCGGCAAGTTGGACGCCCGCAAGATCCGCGAGATTCTCATTAAGGCCA
AGAAGGGCGGCAAGATCGCCGTGTAATTCTAGAGTCGGGGCGGCCGGCCGCTTCGAGCAGACATGATAAG
ATACATTGATGAGTTTGGACAAACCACAACTAGAATGCAGTGAAAAAAATGCTTTATTTGTGAAATTTGT
GATGCTATTGCTTTATTTGTAACCATTATAAGCTGCAATAAACAAGTTAACAACAACAATTGCATTCATT
TTATGTTTCAGGTTCAGGGGGAGGTGTGGGAGGTTTTTTAAAGCAAGTAAAACCTCTACAAATGTGGTAA
AATCGATAAGGATCCGTCGACCGATGCCCTTGAGAGCCTTCAACCCAGTCAGCTCCTTCCGGTGGGCGCG
GGGCATGACTATCGTCGCCGCACTTATGACTGTCTTCTTTATCATGCAACTCGTAGGACAGGTGCCGGCA
GCGCTCTTCCGCTTCCTCGCTCACTGACTCGCTGCGCTCGGTCGTTCGGCTGCGGCGAGCGGTATCAGCT
CACTCAAAGGCGGTAATACGGTTATCCACAGAATCAGGGGATAACGCAGGAAAGAACATGTGAGCAAAAG
GCCAGCAAAAGGCCAGGAACCGTAAAAAGGCCGCGTTGCTGGCGTTTTTCCATAGGCTCCGCCCCCCTGA
CGAGCATCACAAAAATCGACGCTCAAGTCAGAGGTGGCGAAACCCGACAGGACTATAAAGATACCAGGCG
TTTCCCCCTGGAAGCTCCCTCGTGCGCTCTCCTGTTCCGACCCTGCCGCTTACCGGATACCTGTCCGCCT
TTCTCCCTTCGGGAAGCGTGGCGCTTTCTCATAGCTCACGCTGTAGGTATCTCAGTTCGGTGTAGGTCGT
TCGCTCCAAGCTGGGCTGTGTGCACGAACCCCCCGTTCAGCCCGACCGCTGCGCCTTATCCGGTAACTAT
CGTCTTGAGTCCAACCCGGTAAGACACGACTTATCGCCACTGGCAGCAGCCACTGGTAACAGGATTAGCA
GAGCGAGGTATGTAGGCGGTGCTACAGAGTTCTTGAAGTGGTGGCCTAACTACGGCTACACTAGAAGAAC
AGTATTTGGTATCTGCGCTCTGCTGAAGCCAGTTACCTTCGGAAAAAGAGTTGGTAGCTCTTGATCCGGC
AAACAAACCACCGCTGGTAGCGGTGGTTTTTTTGTTTGCAAGCAGCAGATTACGCGCAGAAAAAAAGGAT
CTCAAGAAGATCCTTTGATCTTTTCTACGGGGTCTGACGCTCAGTGGAACGAAAACTCACGTTAAGGGAT
TTTGGTCATGAGATTATCAAAAAGGATCTTCACCTAGATCCTTTTAAATTAAAAATGAAGTTTTAAATCA
ATCTAAAGTATATATGAGTAAACTTGGTCTGACAGCGGCCGCAAATGCTAAACCACTGCAGTGGTTACCA
GTGCTTGATCAGTGAGGCACCGATCTCAGCGATCTGCCTATTTCGTTCGTCCATAGTGGCCTGACTCCCC
GTCGTGTAGATCACTACGATTCGTGAGGGCTTACCATCAGGCCCCAGCGCAGCAATGATGCCGCGAGAGC
CGCGTTCACCGGCCCCCGATTTGTCAGCAATGAACCAGCCAGCAGGGAGGGCCGAGCGAAGAAGTGGTCC
TGCTACTTTGTCCGCCTCCATCCAGTCTATGAGCTGCTGTCGTGATGCTAGAGTAAGAAGTTCGCCAGTG
AGTAGTTTCCGAAGAGTTGTGGCCATTGCTACTGGCATCGTGGTATCACGCTCGTCGTTCGGTATGGCTT
CGTTCAACTCTGGTTCCCAGCGGTCAAGCCGGGTCACATGATCACCCATATTATGAAGAAATGCAGTCAG
CTCCTTAGGGCCTCCGATCGTTGTCAGAAGTAAGTTGGCCGCGGTGTTGTCGCTCATGGTAATGGCAGCA
CTACACAATTCTCTTACCGTCATGCCATCCGTAAGATGCTTTTCCGTGACCGGCGAGTACTCAACCAAGT
CGTTTTGTGAGTAGTGTATACGGCGACCAAGCTGCTCTTGCCCGGCGTCTATACGGGACAACACCGCGCC
ACATAGCAGTACTTTGAAAGTGCTCATCATCGGGAATCGTTCTTCGGGGCGGAAAGACTCAAGGATCTTG
CCGCTATTGAGATCCAGTTCGATATAGCCCACTCTTGCACCCAGTTGATCTTCAGCATCTTTTACTTTCA
CCAGCGTTTCGGGGTGTGCAAAAACAGGCAAGCAAAATGCCGCAAAGAAGGGAATGAGTGCGACACGAAA
ATGTTGGATGCTCATACTCGTCCTTTTTCAATATTATTGAAGCATTTATCAGGGTTACTAGTACGTCTCT
CAAGGATAAGTAAGTAATATTAAGGTACGGGAGGTATTGGACAGGCCGCAATAAAATATCTTTATTTTCA
TTACATCTGTGTGTTGGTTTTTTGTGTGAATCGATAGTACTAACATACGCTCTCCATCAAAACAAAACGA
AACAAAACAAACTAGCAAAATAGGCTGTCCCCAGTGCAAGTGCAGGTGCCAGAACATTTCTCT
